Addgene plasmid #121419: pCu-MCP-2yeGFP(405)
Purpose: Expressing MCP-2yeGFP
Depositing lab: Daniel Klionsky. Depositing organization: University of Michigan. Publication: The Pat1-Lsm Complex Stabilizes ATG mRNA during Nitrogen Starvation-Induced Autophagy. Gatica D, Hu G, Liu X, Zhang N, Williamson PR, Klionsky DJ. Mol Cell. 2019 Jan 17;73(2):314-324.e4. doi: 10.1016/j.molcel.2018.11.002. Epub 2018 Dec 6. PubMed 30527663.
Backbone
  Vector backbone: pRS405
  Vector type: Yeast Expression
  Selectable markers: LEU2
Growth in bacteria
  Bacterial resistance: Ampicillin, 100 μg/mL
  Growth temperature: 37°C
  Growth strain: DH5alpha
  Copy number: Unknown
Gene/Insert
  Gene/Insert name: CUP1p-MCP-2yeGFP (alt name: MS2 coat protein)
  Species: Synthetic
  Promoter: CUP1 promoter
  Cloning method: Restriction Enzyme; 5′ cloning site Xma1 (unknown if destroyed); 3′ cloning site Sac2 (unknown if destroyed)
  Sequencing primers: 5′ cattcgccattcaggctg
Terms and licenses: Academic/Nonprofit Terms; Industry Terms: Not Available to Industry
How to cite: pCu-MCP-2yeGFP(405) was a gift from Daniel Klionsky (Addgene plasmid # 121419 ; http://n2t.net/addgene:121419 ; RRID:Addgene_121419)
