[The description below was written by a language model from this plasmid's Addgene catalogue record and pLannotate feature annotations shown in this document.]
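Description:
pCu-MCP-2yeGFP(405) is a yeast expression plasmid built on pRS405, a yeast integrating vector. Consistent with that backbone, the feature table shows no yeast replication origin or centromere, so stable maintenance in Saccharomyces cerevisiae depends on integration into the genome, with selection through the LEU2 auxotrophic marker, which is carried with its own promoter. In E. coli the plasmid is propagated through a high-copy ColE1/pUC-type origin and selected with ampicillin via the β-lactamase gene. An f1 origin, T7 and T3 promoters, lac regulatory elements and lacZα fragments flanking the cloning region are remnants of the pBluescript-derived backbone and play no part in yeast expression.

The payload is a single expression cassette inserted between the XmaI and SacII sites. The copper-regulated CUP1 metallothionein promoter drives the bacteriophage MS2 coat protein (MCP), followed by two tandem copies of GFP separated by short polylinker-derived linkers, and the cassette ends in the CYC1 terminator. The annotation software labels the first GFP copy as GFP(S65T) and the second as yeast-enhanced GFP, whereas the plasmid name implies that both are yeGFP. MCP binds a specific MS2 RNA hairpin, so the fusion acts as a fluorescent reporter that decorates transcripts engineered to carry MS2 stem-loops. Doubling the GFP increases the signal per bound protein, and the CUP1 promoter allows expression to be tuned with copper. The record states the purpose only as expressing MCP-2yeGFP. The associated publication concerns the stability of ATG mRNAs during nitrogen starvation-induced autophagy, which fits a use in live-cell visualisation of tagged mRNAs in yeast.
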