Features (pLannotate 1.2.2; 26 found; start..end, strand, type, name):
    100..118     +  promoter       T7 promoter: promoter for bacteriophage T7 RNA polymerase
    127..192     -  misc_feature   MCS (fragment): pBluescript multiple cloning site
    193..427     +  promoter       CUP1 promoter: S. cerevisiae CUP1; inducible metallothionein promoter, regulated by Cu2+
    435..824     +  CDS            CAPSD_BPMS2: Experimental evidence at protein level: Swiss-Prot protein existence level 1. Acts as a translational repressor of viral replicase synthesis late in infection. This latter function is the result of capsid protein interaction with an RNA hairpin which contains the replicase ribosome-binding site. From Escherichia phage MS2 (Bacteriophage MS2).
    825..875     +  misc_feature   MCS (fragment): pBluescript multiple cloning site
    876..1589    +  CDS            GFP (S65T): GFP (S65T) is a basic (constitutively fluorescent) green fluorescent protein published in 1995, derived from Aequorea victoria.
   1591..1640    +  misc_feature   MCS (fragment): pBluescript multiple cloning site
   1641..2357    +  CDS            yeGFP: yeast-enhanced green fluorescent protein codons optimized for translation in S. cerevisiae and C. albicans
   2415..2662    +  terminator     CYC1 terminator: S. cerevisiae CYC1; transcription terminator for CYC1
   2694..2712    -  promoter       T3 promoter: promoter for bacteriophage T3 RNA polymerase
   2757..2773    -  protein_bind   lac operator: The lac repressor binds to the lac operator to inhibit transcription in E. coli. This inhibition can be relieved by adding lactose or isopropyl-β-D-thiogalactopyranoside (IPTG). lac repressor encoded by lacI
   2781..2811    -  promoter       lac promoter: promoter for the E. coli lac operon
   2826..2847    -  protein_bind   CAP binding site: CAP binding activates transcription in the presence of cAMP. E. coli catabolite activator protein
   2860..2952    -  CDS            lacI (fragment): lac repressor; lacI; The lac repressor binds to the lac operator to inhibit transcription in E. coli. This inhibition can be relieved by adding lactose or isopropyl-β-D-thiogalactopyranoside (IPTG).
   3135..3723    -  rep_origin     ori: high-copy-number ColE1/pMB1/pBR322/pUC origin of replication
   3894..4754    -  CDS            AmpR: β-lactamase; bla; confers resistance to ampicillin, carbenicillin, and related antibiotics
   4755..4859    -  promoter       AmpR promoter: bla
   4954..4989    +  CDS            rop (fragment): Rop protein, which maintains plasmids at low copy number; rop
   5091..5141    +  misc_feature   bom (fragment): basis of mobility region from pBR322
   5140..5256    +  CDS            NFS1 (fragment): NFS1_YEAST - Also known as SPL1 From Saccharomyces cerevisiae (strain ATCC 204508 / S288c) (Baker's yeast).
   5618..6712    -  CDS            LEU2: 3-isopropylmalate dehydrogenase, required for leucine biosynthesis; S. cerevisiae LEU2; yeast auxotrophic marker
   6713..7120    -  promoter       LEU2 promoter: S. cerevisiae LEU2
   7260..7337    -  CDS            YO192_YEAST (fragment): Experimental evidence at protein level: Swiss-Prot protein existence level 1. From Saccharomyces cerevisiae (strain ATCC 204508 / S288c) (Baker's yeast).
   7368..7420    +  misc_feature   bom (fragment): basis of mobility region from pBR322
   7448..7876    -  rep_origin     f1 ori (sequence partly withheld): f1 bacteriophage origin of replication; arrow indicates direction of (+) strand synthesis
   7880..92      -  CDS            lacZα (fragment) (across the origin): LacZα fragment of β-galactosidase; lacZ fragment
>Addgene plasmid #121419 | pCu-MCP-2yeGFP(405) | addgene full sequence | sequence record 238148 | Addgene NGS Result
CAGCTGGCGAAAGGGGGATGTGCTGCAAGGCGATTAAGTTGGGTAACGCCAGGGTTTTCCCAGTCACGAC
GTTGTAAAACGACGGCCAGTGAGCGCGCGTAATACGACTCACTATAGGGCGAATTGGGTACCGGGCCCCC
CCTCGAGGTCGACGGTATCGATAAGCTTGATATCGAATTCCTGCAGCCCGGGCTAGTTAGAAAAAGACAT
TTTTGCTGTCAGTCACTGTCAAGAGATTCTTTTGCTGGCATTTCTTCTAGAAGCAAAAAGAGCGATGCGT
CTTTTCCGCTGAACCGTTCCAGCAAAAAAGACTACCAACGCAATATGGATTGTCAGAATCATATAAAAGA
GAAGCAAATAACTCCTTGTCTTGTATCAATTGCATTATAATATCTTCTTGTTAGTGCAATATCATATAGA
AGTCATCGACTAGTATGGCTTCTAACTTTACTCAGTTCGTTCTCGTCGACAATGGCGGAACTGGCGACGT
GACTGTCGCCCCAAGCAACTTCGCTAACGGGGTCGCTGAATGGATCAGCTCTAACTCGCGTTCACAGGCT
TACAAAGTAACCTGTAGCGTTCGTCAGAGCTCTGCGCAGAATCGCAAATACACCATCAAAGTCGAGGTGC
CTAAAGTGGCAACCCAGACTGTTGGTGGTGTAGAGCTTCCTGTAGCCGCATGGCGTTCGTACCTAAATAT
GGAACTAACCATTCCAATTTTCGCCACGAATTCCGACTGCGAGCTTATTGTTAAGGCAATGCAAGGTCTC
CTAAAAGATGGAAACCCGATTCCCTCAGCAATCGCAGCAAACTCCGGCATCTACGGATCCCCCGGGCTGC
AGGAATTCGATATCAAGCTTATCGATACCGTCGACATGTCTAAAGGTGAAGAATTATTCACTGGTGTTGT
CCCAATTTTGGTTGAATTAGATGGTGATGTTAATGGTCACAAATTTTCTGTCTCCGGTGAAGGTGAAGGT
GATGCTACTTACGGTAAATTGACCTTAAAATTTATTTGTACTACTGGTAAATTGCCAGTTCCATGGCCAA
CCTTAGTCACTACTTTAACTTATGGTGTTCAATGTTTTTCTAGATACCCAGATCATATGAAACAACATGA
CTTTTTCAAGTCTGCCATGCCAGAAGGTTATGTTCAAGAAAGAACTATTTTTTTCAAAGATGACGGTAAC
TACAAGACCAGAGCTGAAGTCAAGTTTGAAGGTGATACCTTAGTTAATAGAATCGAATTAAAAGGTATTG
ATTTTAAAGAAGATGGTAACATTTTAGGTCACAAATTGGAATACAACTATAACTCTCACAATGTTTACAT
CATGGCTGACAAACAAAAGAATGGTATCAAAGTTAACTTCAAAATTAGACACAACATTGAAGATGGTTCT
GTTCAATTAGCTGACCATTATCAACAAAATACTCCAATTGGTGATGGTCCAGTCTTGTTACCAGACAACC
ATTACTTATCCACTCAATCTGCCTTATCCAAAGATCCAAACGAAAAGAGAGACCACATGGTCTTGTTAGA
ATTTGTTACTGCTGCTGGTATTACCCATGGTATGGATGAATTGTACAAAAGATCCCCCGGGCTGCAGGAA
TTCGATATCAAGCTTATCGATACCGTCGACATGTCTAAAGGTGAAGAATTATTCACTGGTGTTGTCCCAA
TTTTGGTTGAATTAGATGGTGATGTTAATGGTCACAAATTTTCTGTCTCCGGTGAAGGTGAAGGTGATGC
TACTTACGGTAAATTGACCTTAAAATTTATTTGTACTACTGGTAAATTGCCAGTTCCATGGCCAACCTTA
GTCACTACTTTAACTTATGGTGTTCAATGTTTTTCTAGATACCCAGATCATATGAAACAACATGACTTTT
TCAAGTCTGCCATGCCAGAAGGTTATGTTCAAGAAAGAACTATTTTTTTCAAAGATGACGGTAACTACAA
GACCAGAGCTGAAGTCAAGTTTGAAGGTGATACCTTAGTTAATAGAATCGAATTAAAAGGTATTGATTTT
AAAGAAGATGGTAACATTTTAGGTCACAAATTGGAATACAACTATAACTCTCACAATGTTTACATCATGG
CTGACAAACAAAAGAATGGTATCAAAGTTAACTTCAAAATTAGACACAACATTGAAGATGGTTCTGTTCA
ATTAGCTGACCATTATCAACAAAATACTCCAATTGGTGATGGTCCAGTCTTGTTACCAGACAACCATTAC
TTATCCACTCAATCTGCCTTATCCAAAGATCCAAACGAAAAGAGAGACCACATGGTCTTGTTAGAATTTG
TTACTGCTGCTGGTATTACCCATGGTATGGATGAATTGTACAAATAAACCGGTCATCATCACCATCACCA
TTGAGTTTAAACCCGCTGATCCTAGAGGGCCGCATCATGTAATTAGTTATGTCACGCTTACATTCACGCC
CTCCCCCCACATCCGCTCTAACCGAAAAGGAAGGAGTTAGACAACCTGAAGTCTAGGTCCCTATTTATTT
TTTTATAGTTATGTTAGTATTAAGAACGTTATTTATATTTCAAATTTTTCTTTTTTTTCTGTACAGACGC
GTGTACGCATGTAACATTATACTGAAAACCTTGCTTGAGAAGGTTTTGGGACGCTCGAAGGCTTTAATTT
GCAAGCTCCGCGGTGGAGCTCCAGCTTTTGTTCCCTTTAGTGAGGGTTAATTGCGCGCTTGGCGTAATCA
TGGTCATAGCTGTTTCCTGTGTGAAATTGTTATCCGCTCACAATTCCACACAACATACGAGCCGGAAGCA
TAAAGTGTAAAGCCTGGGGTGCCTAATGAGTGAGCTAACTCACATTAATTGCGTTGCGCTCACTGCCCGC
TTTCCAGTCGGGAAACCTGTCGTGCCAGCTGCATTAATGAATCGGCCAACGCGCGGGGAGAGGCGGTTTG
CGTATTGGGCGCTCTTCCGCTTCCTCGCTCACTGACTCGCTGCGCTCGGTCGTTCGGCTGCGGCGAGCGG
TATCAGCTCACTCAAAGGCGGTAATACGGTTATCCACAGAATCAGGGGATAACGCAGGAAAGAACATGTG
AGCAAAAGGCCAGCAAAAGGCCAGGAACCGTAAAAAGGCCGCGTTGCTGGCGTTTTTCCATAGGCTCCGC
CCCCCTGACGAGCATCACAAAAATCGACGCTCAAGTCAGAGGTGGCGAAACCCGACAGGACTATAAAGAT
ACCAGGCGTTTCCCCCTGGAAGCTCCCTCGTGCGCTCTCCTGTTCCGACCCTGCCGCTTACCGGATACCT
GTCCGCCTTTCTCCCTTCGGGAAGCGTGGCGCTTTCTCATAGCTCACGCTGTAGGTATCTCAGTTCGGTG
TAGGTCGTTCGCTCCAAGCTGGGCTGTGTGCACGAACCCCCCGTTCAGCCCGACCGCTGCGCCTTATCCG
GTAACTATCGTCTTGAGTCCAACCCGGTAAGACACGACTTATCGCCACTGGCAGCAGCCACTGGTAACAG
GATTAGCAGAGCGAGGTATGTAGGCGGTGCTACAGAGTTCTTGAAGTGGTGGCCTAACTACGGCTACACT
AGAAGAACAGTATTTGGTATCTGCGCTCTGCTGAAGCCAGTTACCTTCGGAAAAAGAGTTGGTAGCTCTT
GATCCGGCAAACAAACCACCGCTGGTAGCGGTGGTTTTTTTGTTTGCAAGCAGCAGATTACGCGCAGAAA
AAAAGGATCTCAAGAAGATCCTTTGATCTTTTCTACGGGGTCTGACGCTCAGTGGAACGAAAACTCACGT
TAAGGGATTTTGGTCATGAGATTATCAAAAAGGATCTTCACCTAGATCCTTTTAAATTAAAAATGAAGTT
TTAAATCAATCTAAAGTATATATGAGTAAACTTGGTCTGACAGTTACCAATGCTTAATCAGTGAGGCACC
TATCTCAGCGATCTGTCTATTTCGTTCATCCATAGTTGCCTGACTCCCCGTCGTGTAGATAACTACGATA
CGGGAGGGCTTACCATCTGGCCCCAGTGCTGCAATGATACCGCGAGACCCACGCTCACCGGCTCCAGATT
TATCAGCAATAAACCAGCCAGCCGGAAGGGCCGAGCGCAGAAGTGGTCCTGCAACTTTATCCGCCTCCAT
CCAGTCTATTAATTGTTGCCGGGAAGCTAGAGTAAGTAGTTCGCCAGTTAATAGTTTGCGCAACGTTGTT
GCCATTGCTACAGGCATCGTGGTGTCACGCTCGTCGTTTGGTATGGCTTCATTCAGCTCCGGTTCCCAAC
GATCAAGGCGAGTTACATGATCCCCCATGTTGTGCAAAAAAGCGGTTAGCTCCTTCGGTCCTCCGATCGT
TGTCAGAAGTAAGTTGGCCGCAGTGTTATCACTCATGGTTATGGCAGCACTGCATAATTCTCTTACTGTC
ATGCCATCCGTAAGATGCTTTTCTGTGACTGGTGAGTACTCAACCAAGTCATTCTGAGAATAGTGTATGC
GGCGACCGAGTTGCTCTTGCCCGGCGTCAATACGGGATAATACCGCGCCACATAGCAGAACTTTAAAAGT
GCTCATCATTGGAAAACGTTCTTCGGGGCGAAAACTCTCAAGGATCTTACCGCTGTTGAGATCCAGTTCG
ATGTAACCCACTCGTGCACCCAACTGATCTTCAGCATCTTTTACTTTCACCAGCGTTTCTGGGTGAGCAA
AAACAGGAAGGCAAAATGCCGCAAAAAAGGGAATAAGGGCGACACGGAAATGTTGAATACTCATACTCTT
CCTTTTTCAATATTATTGAAGCATTTATCAGGGTTATTGTCTCATGAGCGGATACATATTTGAATGTATT
TAGAAAAATAAACAAATAGGGGTTCCGCGCACATTTCCCCGAAAAGTGCCACCTGACGTCTAAGAAACCA
TTATTATCATGACATTAACCTATAAAAATAGGCGTATCACGAGGCCCTTTCGTCTCGCGCGTTTCGGTGA
TGACGGTGAAAACCTCTGACACATGCAGCTCCCGGAGACGGTCACAGCTTGTCTGTAAGCGGATGCCGGG
AGCAGACAAGCCCGTCAGGGCGCGTCAGCGGGTGTTGGCGGGTGTCGGGGCTGGCTTAACTATGCGGCAT
CAGAGCAGATTGTACTGAGAGTGCACCATATCGACTACGTCGTTAAGGCCGTTTCTGACAGAGTAAAATT
CTTGAGGGAACTTTCACCATTATGGGAAATGGTTCAAGAAGGTATTGACTTAAACTCCATCAAATGGTCA
GGTCATTGAGTGTTTTTTATTTGTTGTATTTTTTTTTTTTTAGAGAAAATCCTCCAATATATAAATTAGG
AATCATAGTTTCATGATTTTCTGTTACACCTAACTTTTTGTGTGGTGCCCTCCTCCTTGTCAATATTAAT
GTTAAAGTGCAATTCTTTTTCCTTATCACGTTGAGCCATTAGTATCAATTTGCTTACCTGTATTCCTTTA
CATCCTCCTTTTTCTCCTTCTTGATAAATGTATGTAGATTGCGTATATAGTTTCGTCTACCCTATGAACA
TATTCCATTTTGTAATTTCGTGTCGTTTCTATTATGAATTTCATTTATAAAGTTTATGTACAAATATCAT
AAAAAAAGAGAATCTTTTTAAGCAAGGATTTTCTTAACTTCTTCGGCGACAGCATCACCGACTTCGGTGG
TACTGTTGGAACCACCTAAATCACCAGTTCTGATACCTGCATCCAAAACCTTTTTAACTGCATCTTCAAT
GGCCTTACCTTCTTCAGGCAAGTTCAATGACAATTTCAACATCATTGCAGCAGACAAGATAGTGGCGATA
GGGTTGACCTTATTCTTTGGCAAATCTGGAGCAGAACCGTGGCATGGTTCGTACAAACCAAATGCGGTGT
TCTTGTCTGGCAAAGAGGCCAAGGACGCAGATGGCAACAAACCCAAGGAACCTGGGATAACGGAGGCTTC
ATCGGAGATGATATCACCAAACATGTTGCTGGTGATTATAATACCATTTAGGTGGGTTGGGTTCTTAACT
AGGATCATGGCGGCAGAATCAATCAATTGATGTTGAACCTTCAATGTAGGGAATTCGTTCTTGATGGTTT
CCTCCACAGTTTTTCTCCATAATCTTGAAGAGGCCAAAACATTAGCTTTATCCAAGGACCAAATAGGCAA
TGGTGGCTCATGTTGTAGGGCCATGAAAGCGGCCATTCTTGTGATTCTTTGCACTTCTGGAACGGTGTAT
TGTTCACTATCCCAAGCGACACCATCACCATCGTCTTCCTTTCTCTTACCAAAGTAAATACCTCCCACTA
ATTCTCTGACAACAACGAAGTCAGTACCTTTAGCAAATTGTGGCTTGATTGGAGATAAGTCTAAAAGAGA
GTCGGATGCAAAGTTACATGGTCTTAAGTTGGCGTACAATTGAAGTTCTTTACGGATTTTTAGTAAACCT
TGTTCAGGTCTAACACTACCGGTACCCCATTTAGGACCACCCACAGCACCTAACAAAACGGCATCAGCCT
TCTTGGAGGCTTCCAGCGCCTCATCTGGAAGTGGAACACCTGTAGCATCGATAGCAGCACCACCAATTAA
ATGATTTTCGAAATCGAACTTGACATTGGAACGAACATCAGAAATAGCTTTAAGAACCTTAATGGCTTCG
GCTGTGATTTCTTGACCAACGTGGTCACCTGGCAAAACGACGATCTTCTTAGGGGCAGACATTAGAATGG
TATATCCTTGAAATATATATATATATATTGCTGAAATGTAAAAGGTAAGAAAAGTTAGAAAGTAAGACGA
TTGCTAACCACCTATTGGAAAAAACAATAGGTCCTTAAATAATATTGTCAACTTCAAGTATTGTGATGCA
AGCATTTAGTCATGAACGCTTCTCTATTCTATATGAAAAGCCGGTTCCGGCGCTCTCACCTTTCCTTTTT
CTCCCAATTTTTCAGTTGAAAAAGGTATATGCGTCAGGCGACCTCTGAAATTAACAAAAAATTTCCAGTC
ATCGAATTTGATTCTGTGCGATAGCGCCCCTGTGTGTTCTCGTTATGTTGAGGAAAAAAATAATGGTTGC
TAAGAGATTCGAACTCTTGCATCTTACGATACCTGAGTATTCCCACAGTTAACTGCGGTCAAGATATTTC
TTGAATCAGGCGCCTTAGACCGCTCGGCCAAACAACCAATTACTTGTTGAGAAATAGAGTATAATTATCC
TATAAATATAACGTTTTTGAACACACATGAACAAGGAAGTACAGGACAATTGATTTTGAAGAGAATGTGG
ATTTTGATGTAATTGTTGGGATTCCATTTTTAATAAGGCAATAATATTAGGTATGTAGATATACTAGAAG
TTCTCCTCGACCGGTCGATATGCGGTGTGAAATACCGCACAGATGCGTAAGGAGAAAATACCGCATCAGG
AAATTGTAAGCGTTAATATTTTGTTAAAATTCGCGTTAAATTTTTGTTAAATCAGCTCATTTTTTAACCA
ATAGGCCGAAATCGGCAAAATCCCTTATAAATCAAAAGAATAGACCGAGATAGGGT
[37 nt withheld, positions 7547-7583]
AAAGAACGTGGACTCCAACGTCAAAGG
[49 nt withheld, positions 7611-7659]
T
[91 nt withheld, positions 7661-7751]
G
[124 nt withheld, positions 7753-7876]
CCATTCGCCATTCAGGCTGCGCAACTGTTGGGAAGGGCGATCGGTGCGGGCCTCTTCGCTATTACGC
